Addgene plasmid #18748: pWZL hygro 12S E1A
Depositing lab: Scott Lowe. Depositing organization: Cold Spring Harbor Laboratory. Publication: Oncogenic ras provokes premature cell senescence associated with accumulation of p53 and p16INK4a. Serrano M, Lin AW, McCurrach ME, Beach D, Lowe SW. Cell. 1997 Mar 7. 88(5):593-602. 10.1016/S0092-8674(00)81902-9 PubMed 9054499.
Backbone
  Vector backbone: pWZL Hygro
  Backbone manufacturer: Available at Addgene (#18750)
  Backbone size w/o insert (bp): 5915
  Vector type: Mammalian Expression, Retroviral
  Selectable markers: Hygromycin
Growth in bacteria
  Bacterial resistance: Ampicillin, 100 μg/mL
  Growth temperature: 37°C
  Growth strain: DH5alpha
  Copy number: High Copy
Gene/Insert
  Gene/Insert name: 12S E1A (alt names: E1A 12S; E1a protein from 12s mrna)
  Species: adenovirus
  Insert size (bp): 701
  GenBank ID: CAB40664.1
  Cloning method: Restriction Enzyme; 5′ cloning site BamHI (not destroyed); 3′ cloning site BamHI (not destroyed)
  Sequencing primers: 5′ pBABE 5'; 3′ IRES-R
Resource information
  A portion of this plasmid was derived from a plasmid made by: Jay Morgenstern
Terms and licenses: Academic/Nonprofit Terms; Industry Terms: Not Available to Industry
How to cite: pWZL hygro 12S E1A was a gift from Scott Lowe (Addgene plasmid # 18748 ; http://n2t.net/addgene:18748 ; RRID:Addgene_18748)
