[The description below was written by a language model from this plasmid's Addgene catalogue record and pLannotate feature annotations shown in this document.]
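Description:
pWZL hygro 12S E1A is a Moloney murine leukemia virus-based retroviral expression vector built on the pWZL Hygro backbone, designed to deliver the adenovirus E1A oncoprotein encoded by the 12S mRNA into mammalian cells. In bacteria it is maintained as a high-copy plasmid through a ColE1/pUC-type origin of replication and selected with ampicillin via a β-lactamase gene driven by its own promoter. A short lacI fragment annotated near the origin appears to be a backbone remnant with no stated function.

The proviral region is flanked by MMLV long terminal repeats. The 5′ LTR serves as the promoter for the genomic transcript and is followed by a packaging signal (annotated as an MESV Ψ fragment) and a truncated gag segment lacking its start codon, which together support efficient encapsidation of the RNA when the plasmid is introduced into a retroviral packaging cell line. The roughly 700 bp E1A insert was cloned into a BamHI site, retained at both ends, and the feature table identifies it as matching adenovirus 5 E1A. Downstream, an EMCV internal ribosome entry site links E1A to the hygromycin phosphotransferase gene (hph), so both proteins are translated from a single LTR-driven bicistronic message and hygromycin selection enriches for cells that also express E1A. A small fragment annotated as a ΔU3 3′ LTR lies directly beside a full-length LTR annotation, so the record does not clearly indicate a self-inactivating design.

E1A binds RB family proteins and drives cell-cycle entry. The associated publication concerns oncogenic ras-induced premature senescence involving p53 and p16INK4a, consistent with use of this vector for stable E1A expression in transformation and senescence studies.
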