Features (pLannotate 1.2.2; 12 found; start..end, strand, type, name):
      8..477     +  LTR            LTR: long terminal repeat from Moloney murine leukemia virus
    601..875     +  misc_feature   MESV Ψ (fragment): packaging signal of murine embryonic stem cell virus
    942..1358    +  CDS            gag (truncated): truncated Moloney murine leukemia virus (MMLV) gag gene lacking the start codon
   1396..2124    +  CDS            E1A_ADE05 (fragment): Experimental evidence at protein level: Swiss-Prot protein existence level 1. Plays a role in viral genome replication by driving entry of quiescent cells into the cell cycle. Stimulation of progression from G1 to S phase allows the virus to efficiently use the cellular DNA replicating machinery to achieve viral genome replication. E1A protein has both transforming and trans-activating activities. Induces the disassembly of the E2F1 transcription factor from RB1 by direct competition for the same binding site on RB1, with subsequent transcriptional activation of E2F1-regulated S-phase genes an
   2251..2712    +  misc_feature   IRES: internal ribosome entry site (IRES) of the encephalomyocarditis virus (EMCV)
   2717..3739    +  CDS            hph: KHYB_ECOLX - Experimental evidence at protein level: Swiss-Prot protein existence level 1. The aminoglycoside phosphotransferases achieve inactivation of their antibiotic substrates by phosphorylation. Only phosphorylates hygromycin and closely related compounds such as demethyl analogs and destomycin. From Escherichia coli.
   3809..3930    +  LTR            3' LTR (ΔU3) (fragment): self-inactivating 3' long terminal repeat (LTR) from Moloney murine leukemia virus
   3931..4400    +  LTR            LTR: long terminal repeat from Moloney murine leukemia virus
   4466..4518    -  CDS            lacI (fragment): lac repressor; lacI; The lac repressor binds to the lac operator to inhibit transcription in E. coli. This inhibition can be relieved by adding lactose or isopropyl-β-D-thiogalactopyranoside (IPTG).
   4701..5289    -  rep_origin     ori: high-copy-number ColE1/pMB1/pBR322/pUC origin of replication
   5449..6309    -  CDS            AmpR: β-lactamase; bla; confers resistance to ampicillin, carbenicillin, and related antibiotics
   6310..6414    -  promoter       AmpR promoter: bla
>Addgene plasmid #18748 | pWZL hygro 12S E1A | addgene full sequence | sequence record 123229 | Addgene NGS Result
CTGCAGCCTGAATATGGGCCAAACAGGATATCTGTGGTAAGCAGTTCCTGCCCCGGCTCAGGGCCAAGAA
CAGATGGAACAGCTGAATATGGGCCAAACAGGATATCTGTGGTAAGCAGTTCCTGCCCCGGCTCAGGGCC
AAGAACAGATGGTCCCCAGATGCGGTCCAGCCCTCAGCAGTTTCTAGAGAACCATCAGATGTTTCCAGGG
TGCCCCAAGGACCTGAAATGACCCTGTGCCTTATTTGAACTAACCAATCAGTTCGCTTCTCGCTTCTGTT
CGCGCGCTTCTGCTCCCCGAGCTCAATAAAAGAGCCCACAACCCCTCACTCGGGGCGCCAGTCCTCCGAT
TGACTGAGTCGCCCGGGTACCCGTGTATCCAATAAACCCTCTTGCAGTTGCATCCGACTTGTGGTCTCGC
TGTTCCTTGGGAGGGTCTCCTCTGAGTGATTGACTACCCGTCAGCGGGGGTCTTTCATTTGGGGGCTCGT
CCGGGATCGGGAGACCCCTGCCCAGGGACCACCGACCCACCACCGGGAGGCAAGCTGGCCAGCAACTTAT
CTGTGTCTGTCCGATTGTCTAGTGTCTATGACTGATTTTATGCGCCTGCGTCGGTACTAGTTAGCTAACT
AGCTCTGTATCTGGCGGACCCGTGGTGGAACTGACGAGTTCTGAACACCCGGCCGCAACCCTGGGAGACG
TCCCAGGGACTTTGGGGGCCGTTTTTGTGGCCCGACCTGAGGAAGGGAGTCGATGTGGAATCCGACCCCG
TCAGGATATGTGGTTCTGGTAGGAGACGAGAACCTAAAACAGTTCCCGCCTCCGTCTGAATTTTTGCTTT
CGGTTTGGAACCGAAGCCGCGCGTCTTGTCTGCTGCAGCGCTGCAGCATCGTTCTGTGTTGTCTCTGTCT
GACTGTGTTTCTGTATTTGTCTGAAAATTAGGGCCAGACTGTTACCACTCCCTTAAGTTTGACCTTAGGT
CACTGGAAAGATGTCGAGCGGATCGCTCACAACCAGTCGGTAGATGTCAAGAAGAGACGTTGGGTTACCT
TCTGCTCTGCAGAATGGCCAACCTTTAACGTCGGATGGCCGCGAGACGGCACCTTTAACCGAGACCTCAT
CACCCAGGTTAAGATCAAGGTCTTTTCACCTGGCCCGCATGGACACCCAGACCAGGTCCCCTACATCGTG
ACCTGGGAAGCCTTGGCTTTTGACCCCCCTCCCTGGGTCAAGCCCTTTGTACACCCTAAGCCTCCGCCTC
CTCTTCCTCCATCCGCCCCGTCTCTCCCCCTTGAACCTCCTCGTTCGACCCCGCCTCGATCCTCCCTTTA
TCCAGCCCTCACTCCTTCTCTAGGCGCCGGCCGGATCCCAGTGTGGTGGTACGTAGGAATTCACCATGAG
ACATATTATCTGCCACGGAGGTGTTATTACCGAAGAAATGGCCGCCAGTCTTTTGGACCAGCTGATCGAA
GAGGTACTGGCTGATAATCTTCCACCTCCTAGCCATTTTGAACCACCTACCCTTCACGAACTGTATGATT
TAGACGTGACGGCCCCCGAAGATCCCAACGAGGAGGCGGTTTCGCAGATTTTTCCCGACTCTGTAATGTT
GGCGGTGCAGGAAGGGATTGACTTACTCACTTTTCCGCCGGCGCCCGGTTCTCCGGAGCCGCCTCACCTT
TCCCGGCAGCCCGAGCAGCCGGAGCAGAGAGCCTTGGGTCCGGTTTCTATGCCAAACCTTGTACCGGAGG
TGATCGATCTTACCTGCCACGAGGCTGGCTTTCCACCCAGTGACGACGAGGATGAAGAGGGTCCTGTGTC
TGAACCTGAGCCTGAGCCCGAGCCAGAACCGGAGCCTGCAAGACCTACCCGCCGTCCTAAAATGGCGCCT
GCTATCCTGAGACGCCCGACATCACCTGTGTCTAGAGAATGCAATAGTAGTACGGATAGCTGTGACTCCG
GTCCTTCTAACACACCTCCTGAGATACACCCGGTGGTCCCGCTGTGCCCCATTAAACCAGTTGCCGTGAG
AGTTGGTGGGCGTCGCCAGGCTGTGGAATGTATCGAGGACTTGCTTAACGAGCCTGGGCAACCTTTGGAC
TTGAGCTGTAAACGCCCCAGGCCATAAGGTGTAAACCTGTGATTGCGTGTGTGGTTCGGGATCCCAGTGT
GGTGGTACGTAGGAATTCGCCAGCACAGTGGTCGACCAATTCCGGTTATTTTCCACCATATTGCCGTCTT
TTGGCAATGTGAGGGCCCGGAAACCTGGCCCTGTCTTCTTGACGAGCATTCCTAGGGGTCTTTCCCCTCT
CGCCAAAGGAATGCAAGGTCTGTTGAATGTCGTGAAGGAAGCAGTTCCTCTGGAAGCTTCTTGAAGACAA
ACAACGTCTGTAGCGACCCTTTGCAGGCAGCGGAACCCCCCACCTGGCGACAGGTGCCTCTGCGGCCAAA
AGCCACGTGTATAAGATACACCTGCAAAGGCGGCACAACCCCAGTGCCACGTTGTGAGTTGGATAGTTGT
GGAAAGAGTCAAATGGCTCTCCTCAAGCGTATTCAACAAGGGGCTGAAGGATGCCCAGAAGGTACCCCAT
TGTATGGGATCTGATCTGGGGCCTCGGTGCACATGCTTTACATGTGTTTAGTCGAGGTTAAAAAACGTCT
AGGCCCCCCGAACCACGGGGACGTGGTTTTCCTTTGAAAAACACGATGATAATACCATGAAAAAGCCTGA
ACTCACCGCGACGTCTGTCGAGAAGTTTCTGATCGAAAAGTTCGACAGCGTCTCCGACCTGATGCAGCTC
TCGGAGGGCGAAGAATCTCGTGCTTTCAGCTTCGATGTAGGAGGGCGTGGATATGTCCTGCGGGTAAATA
GCTGCGCCGATGGTTTCTACAAAGATCGTTATGTTTATCGGCACTTTGCATCGGCCGCGCTCCCGATTCC
GGAAGTGCTTGACATTGGGGAATTTAGCGAGAGCCTGACCTATTGCATCTCCCGCCGTGCACAGGGTGTC
ACGTTGCAAGACCTGCCTGAAACCGAACTGCCCGCTGTTCTGCAGCCGGTCGCGGAGGCCATGGATGCGA
TCGCTGCGGCCGATCTTAGCCAGACGAGCGGGTTCGGCCCATTCGGACCGCAAGGAATCGGTCAATACAC
TACATGGCGTGATTTCATATGCGCGATTGCTGATCCCCATGTGTATCACTGGCAAACTGTGATGGACGAC
ACCGTCAGTGCGTCCGTCGCGCAGGCTCTCGATGAGCTGATGCTTTGGGCCGAGGACTGCCCCGAAGTCC
GGCACCTCGTGCACGCGGATTTCGGCTCCAACAATGTCCTGACGGACAATGGCCGCATAACAGCGGTCAT
TGACTGGAGCGAGGCGATGTTCGGGGATTCCCAATACGAGGTCGCCAACATCTTCTTCTGGAGGCCGTGG
TTGGCTTGTATGGAGCAGCAGACGCGCTACTTCGAGCGGAGGCATCCGGAGCTTGCAGGATCGCCGCGGC
TCCGGGCGTATATGCTCCGCATTGGTCTTGACCAACTCTATCAGAGCTTGGTTGACGGCAATTTCGATGA
TGCAGCTTGGGCGCAGGGTCGATGCGACGCAATCGTCCGATCCGGAGCCGGGACTGTCGGGCGTACACAA
ATCGCCCGCAGAAGCGCGGCCGTCTGGACCGATGGCTGTGTAGAAGTACTCGCCGATAGTGGAAACCGAC
GCCCCAGCACTCGTCCGAGGGCAAAGGAATAGAGTAGATGCCGACCGGGATCTATCGATAAAATAAAAGA
TTTTATTTAGTCTCCAGAAAAAGGGGGGAATGAAAGACCCCACCTGTAGGTTTGGCAAGCTAGCTTAAGT
AACGCCATTTTGCAAGGCATGGAAAAATACATAACTGAGAATAGAGAAGTTCAGATCAAGGTCAGGAACA
GATGGAACAGCTGAATATGGGCCAAACAGGATATCTGTGGTAAGCAGTTCCTGCCCCGGCTCAGGGCCAA
GAACAGATGGAACAGCTGAATATGGGCCAAACAGGATATCTGTGGTAAGCAGTTCCTGCCCCGGCTCAGG
GCCAAGAACAGATGGTCCCCAGATGCGGTCCAGCCCTCAGCAGTTTCTAGAGAACCATCAGATGTTTCCA
GGGTGCCCCAAGGACCTGAAATGACCCTGTGCCTTATTTGAACTAACCAATCAGTTCGCTTCTCGCTTCT
GTTCGCGCGCTTCTGCTCCCCGAGCTCAATAAAAGAGCCCACAACCCCTCACTCGGGGCGCCAGTCCTCC
GATTGACTGAGTCGCCCGGGTACCCGTGTATCCAATAAACCCTCTTGCAGTTGCATCCGACTTGTGGTCT
CGCTGTTCCTTGGGAGGGTCTCCTCTGAGTGATTGACTACCCGTCAGCGGGGGTCTTTCACATGCAGCAT
GTATCAAAATTAATTTGGTTTTTTTTCTTAAGTATTTACATTAAATGGCCATAGTTGCATTAATGAATCG
GCCAACGCGCGGGGAGAGGCGGTTTGCGTATTGGGCGCTCTTCCGCTTCCTCGCTCACTGACTCGCTGCG
CTCGGTCGTTCGGCTGCGGCGAGCGGTATCAGCTCACTCAAAGGCGGTAATACGGTTATCCACAGAATCA
GGGGATAACGCAGGAAAGAACATGTGAGCAAAAGGCCAGCAAAAGGCCAGGAACCGTAAAAAGGCCGCGT
TGCTGGCGTTTTTCCATAGGCTCCGCCCCCCTGACGAGCATCACAAAAATCGACGCTCAAGTCAGAGGTG
GCGAAACCCGACAGGACTATAAAGATACCAGGCGTTTCCCCCTGGAAGCTCCCTCGTGCGCTCTCCTGTT
CCGACCCTGCCGCTTACCGGATACCTGTCCGCCTTTCTCCCTTCGGGAAGCGTGGCGCTTTCTCATAGCT
CACGCTGTAGGTATCTCAGTTCGGTGTAGGTCGTTCGCTCCAAGCTGGGCTGTGTGCACGAACCCCCCGT
TCAGCCCGACCGCTGCGCCTTATCCGGTAACTATCGTCTTGAGTCCAACCCGGTAAGACACGACTTATCG
CCACTGGCAGCAGCCACTGGTAACAGGATTAGCAGAGCGAGGTATGTAGGCGGTGCTACAGAGTTCTTGA
AGTGGTGGCCTAACTACGGCTACACTAGAAGAACAGTATTTGGTATCTGCGCTCTGCTGAAGCCAGTTAC
CTTCGGAAAAAGAGTTGGTAGCTCTTGATCCGGCAAACAAACCACCGCTGGTAGCGGTGGTTTTTTTGTT
TGCAAGCAGCAGATTACGCGCAGAAAAAAAGGATCTCAAGAAGATCCTTTGATCTTTTCTACGGGGTCTG
ACGCTCAGTGGAACGAAAACTCACGTTAAGGGATTTTGGTCATGAGATTATCAAAAAGGATCTTCACCTA
GATCCTTTTGCGGCCGCAAATCAATCTAAAGTATATATGAGTAAACTTGGTCTGACAGTTACCAATGCTT
AATCAGTGAGGCACCTATCTCAGCGATCTGTCTATTTCGTTCATCCATAGTTGCCTGACTCCCCGTCGTG
TAGATAACTACGATACGGGAGGGCTTACCATCTGGCCCCAGTGCTGCAATGATACCGCGAGACCCACGCT
CACCGGCTCCAGATTTATCAGCAATAAACCAGCCAGCCGGAAGGGCCGAGCGCAGAAGTGGTCCTGCAAC
TTTATCCGCCTCCATCCAGTCTATTAATTGTTGCCGGGAAGCTAGAGTAAGTAGTTCGCCAGTTAATAGT
TTGCGCAACGTTGTTGCCATTGCTACAGGCATCGTGGTGTCACGCTCGTCGTTTGGTATGGCTTCATTCA
GCTCCGGTTCCCAACGATCAAGGCGAGTTACATGATCCCCCATGTTGTGCAAAAAAGCGGTTAGCTCCTT
CGGTCCTCCGATCGTTGTCAGAAGTAAGTTGGCCGCAGTGTTATCACTCATGGTTATGGCAGCACTGCAT
AATTCTCTTACTGTCATGCCATCCGTAAGATGCTTTTCTGTGACTGGTGAGTACTCAACCAAGTCATTCT
GAGAATAGTGTATGCGGCGACCGAGTTGCTCTTGCCCGGCGTCAATACGGGATAATACCGCGCCACATAG
CAGAACTTTAAAAGTGCTCATCATTGGAAAACGTTCTTCGGGGCGAAAACTCTCAAGGATCTTACCGCTG
TTGAGATCCAGTTCGATGTAACCCACTCGTGCACCCAACTGATCTTCAGCATCTTTTACTTTCACCAGCG
TTTCTGGGTGAGCAAAAACAGGAAGGCAAAATGCCGCAAAAAAGGGAATAAGGGCGACACGGAAATGTTG
AATACTCATACTCTTCCTTTTTCAATATTATTGAAGCATTTATCAGGGTTATTGTCTCATGAGCGGATAC
ATATTTGAATGTATTTAGAAAAATAAACAAATAGGGGTTCCGCGCACATTTCCCCGAAAAGTGCCAC
