>Addgene plasmid #18748 | pWZL hygro 12S E1A | addgene partial sequence | sequence record 24650 | pBABE-5
TGTGGTGGTACGTAGGAATTCACCATGAGACATATTATCTGCCACGGAGGTGTTATTACCGAAGAAATGG
CCGCCAGTCTTTTGGACCAGCTGATCGAAGAGGTACTGGCTGATAATCTTCCACCTCCTAGCCATTTTGA
ACCACCTACCCTTCACGAACTGTATGATTTAGACGTGACGGCCCCCGAAGATCCCAACGAGGAGGCGGTT
TCGCAGATTTTTCCCGACTCTGTAATGTTGGCGGTGCAGGAAGGGATTGACTTACTCACTTTTCCGCCGG
CGCCCGGTTCTCCGGAGCCGCCTCACCTTTCCCGGCAGCCCGAGCAGCCGGAGCAGAGAGCCTTGGGTCC
GGTTTCTATGCCAAACCTTGTACCGGAGGTGATCGATCTTACCTGCCACGAGGCTGGCTTTCCACCCAGT
GACGACGAGGATGAAGAGGGTCCTGTGTCTGAACCTGAGCCTGAGCCCGAGCCAGAACCGGAGCCTGCAA
GACCTACCCGCCGTCCTAAAATGGCGCCTGCTATCCTGAGACGCCCGACATCACCTGTGTCTAGAGAATG
CAATAGTAGTACGGATAGCTGTGACTCCGGTCCTTCTAACACACCTCCTGAGATACACCCGGTGGTCCCG
CTGTGC
